Addgene plasmid #160498: BbZIP-cALFA
Purpose: For the protein expression of BbZIP with ALFA tag at C-terminus in E. coli
Depositing lab: Motoyuki Hattori. Depositing organization: Fudan University. Publication: Fluorescence-detection size-exclusion chromatography utilizing nanobody technology for expression screening of membrane proteins. Jin F, Shen C, Wang Y, Wang M, Sun M, Hattori M. Commun Biol. 2021 Mar 19;4(1):366. doi: 10.1038/s42003-021-01891-y. PubMed 33742097.
Backbone
  Vector backbone: pETNb-cALFA
  Vector type: Bacterial Expression
Growth in bacteria
  Bacterial resistance: Ampicillin, 100 μg/mL
  Growth temperature: 37°C
  Growth strain: DH5alpha
  Copy number: Low Copy
Gene/Insert
  Gene/Insert name: BbZIP
  Species: Synthetic
  Tag / fusion protein: HRV3C protease cleavage site-ALFA tag-8histidine (C terminal on insert)
  Cloning method: Restriction Enzyme; 5′ cloning site NdeI (unknown if destroyed); 3′ cloning site XhoI (unknown if destroyed)
  Sequencing primers: 5′ T7
Terms and licenses: Academic/Nonprofit Terms; Industry Terms: Not Available to Industry
How to cite: BbZIP-cALFA was a gift from Motoyuki Hattori (Addgene plasmid # 160498 ; http://n2t.net/addgene:160498 ; RRID:Addgene_160498)
