[The description below was written by a language model from this plasmid's Addgene catalogue record and pLannotate feature annotations shown in this document.]
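Description:
BbZIP-cALFA is a bacterial expression plasmid built on the pETNb-cALFA backbone, a pET-style vector for T7-driven protein production in E. coli. It carries a ColE1/pBR322-type origin together with the rop gene and the bom region, consistent with its catalogued low copy number. An f1 origin is also present. Selection is by ampicillin through the β-lactamase gene. Remnants of the pBR322 tetracycline resistance gene are present only as fragments and are not expected to be functional.

The insert is BbZIP, listed as a synthetic sequence and cloned between NdeI and XhoI. The automated annotation does not label the BbZIP coding region or the ALFA tag, but an unannotated stretch of about one kilobase lies between the ribosome binding site and the first histidine tag, where the insert would sit. Transcription comes from a T7 promoter followed by a lac operator and the phage T7 gene 10 ribosome binding site, and it ends at a T7 terminator. The plasmid-borne lacI gene supplies repressor, so expression is IPTG-inducible in hosts that provide T7 RNA polymerase. According to the catalogue, the protein carries a C-terminal HRV 3C protease cleavage site, an ALFA epitope tag and an eight-histidine tag, which allows affinity purification, nanobody recognition of the ALFA tag and later removal of the tags. Further downstream the annotation finds an HSV tag, a second histidine stretch and a partial T7 gene 10B match. These are probably backbone leftovers, and the record does not show whether they are translated.

The two sequence records (depositor and sequencing-derived) differ by only a few nucleotides and share the same feature layout. The associated publication concerns nanobody-based fluorescence-detection size-exclusion chromatography for screening membrane protein expression, and this fits the plasmid's stated purpose of expressing ALFA-tagged BbZIP in E. coli.
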