Features (pLannotate 1.2.2; 20 found; start..end, strand, type, name):
     12..467     +  rep_origin     f1 ori (sequence partly withheld): f1 bacteriophage origin of replication; arrow indicates direction of (+) strand synthesis
    494..598     +  promoter       AmpR promoter: bla
    599..1459    +  CDS            AmpR: β-lactamase; bla; confers resistance to ampicillin, carbenicillin, and related antibiotics
   1630..2218    +  rep_origin     ori: high-copy-number ColE1/pMB1/pBR322/pUC origin of replication
   2404..2546    -  misc_feature   bom: basis of mobility region from pBR322
   2648..2839    -  CDS            rop: Rop protein, which maintains plasmids at low copy number; rop
   2856..3236    +  CDS            YPB1_ECOLX: Protein predicted: Swiss-Prot protein existence level 4. From Escherichia coli.
   3308..3599    -  CDS            TcR (fragment): tetracycline efflux protein; tet; confers resistance to tetracycline
   3614..3635    -  protein_bind   CAP binding site: CAP binding activates transcription in the presence of cAMP. E. coli catabolite activator protein
   3648..4730    -  CDS            lacI: lac repressor; lacI; The lac repressor binds to the lac operator to inhibit transcription in E. coli. This inhibition can be relieved by adding lactose or isopropyl-β-D-thiogalactopyranoside (IPTG).
   4731..4808    -  promoter       lacI promoter: lacI
   4816..5095    -  CDS            TcR (fragment): tetracycline efflux protein; tet; confers resistance to tetracycline
   5117..5135    +  promoter       T7 promoter: promoter for bacteriophage T7 RNA polymerase
   5136..5160    +  protein_bind   lac operator: The lac repressor binds to the lac operator to inhibit transcription in E. coli. This inhibition can be relieved by adding lactose or isopropyl-β-D-thiogalactopyranoside (IPTG). lac repressor encoded by lacI
   5175..5197    +  RBS            RBS: efficient ribosome binding site from bacteriophage T7 gene 10 (Olins and Rangwala, 1989)
   6228..6251    +  CDS            9xHis (fragment): 9xHis affinity tag
   6264..6296    +  CDS            HSV tag: HSV (herpes simplex virus) epitope tag
   6303..6320    +  CDS            9xHis (fragment): 9xHis affinity tag
   6330..6379    +  CDS            SET1 (fragment): solubility-enhancement tag derived from T7 phage gene 10B
   6387..6434    +  terminator     T7 terminator: transcription terminator for bacteriophage T7 RNA polymerase
>Addgene plasmid #160498 | BbZIP-cALFA | depositor full sequence | sequence record 310811 | BbZIP-cALFA sequence 6459 bps
TGGCGAATGGG
[124 nt withheld, positions 12-135]
C
[91 nt withheld, positions 137-227]
A
[49 nt withheld, positions 229-277]
CCTTTGACGTTGGAGTCCACGTTCTTT
[37 nt withheld, positions 305-341]
ACCCTATCTCGGTCTATTCTTTTGATTTATAAGGGATTTTGCCGATTTCGGCCTATTGGTTAAAAAATGA
GCTGATTTAACAAAAATTTAACGCGAATTTTAACAAAATATTAACGTTTACAATTTCAGGTGGCACTTTT
CGGGGAAATGTGCGCGGAACCCCTATTTGTTTATTTTTCTAAATACATTCAAATATGTATCCGCTCATGA
GACAATAACCCTGATAAATGCTTCAATAATATTGAAAAAGGAAGAGTATGAGTATTCAACATTTCCGTGT
CGCCCTTATTCCCTTTTTTGCGGCATTTTGCCTTCCTGTTTTTGCTCACCCAGAAACGCTGGTGAAAGTA
AAAGATGCTGAAGATCAGTTGGGTGCACGAGTGGGTTACATCGAACTGGATCTCAACAGCGGTAAGATCC
TTGAGAGTTTTCGCCCCGAAGAACGTTTTCCAATGATGAGCACTTTTAAAGTTCTGCTATGTGGCGCGGT
ATTATCCCGTATTGACGCCGGGCAAGAGCAACTCGGTCGCCGCATACACTATTCTCAGAATGACTTGGTT
GAGTACTCACCAGTCACAGAAAAGCATCTTACGGATGGCATGACAGTAAGAGAATTATGCAGTGCTGCCA
TAACCATGAGTGATAACACTGCGGCCAACTTACTTCTGACAACGATCGGAGGACCGAAGGAGCTAACCGC
TTTTTTGCACAACATGGGGGATCATGTAACTCGCCTTGATCGTTGGGAACCGGAGCTGAATGAAGCCATA
CCAAACGACGAGCGTGACACCACGATGCCTGCAGCAATGGCAACAACGTTGCGCAAACTATTAACTGGCG
AACTACTTACTCTAGCTTCCCGGCAACAATTAATAGACTGGATGGAGGCGGATAAAGTTGCAGGACCACT
TCTGCGCTCGGCCCTTCCGGCTGGCTGGTTTATTGCTGATAAATCTGGAGCCGGTGAGCGTGGGTCTCGC
GGTATCATTGCAGCACTGGGGCCAGATGGTAAGCCCTCCCGTATCGTAGTTATCTACACGACGGGGAGTC
AGGCAACTATGGATGAACGAAATAGACAGATCGCTGAGATAGGTGCCTCACTGATTAAGCATTGGTAACT
GTCAGACCAAGTTTACTCATATATACTTTAGATTGATTTAAAACTTCATTTTTAATTTAAAAGGATCTAG
GTGAAGATCCTTTTTGATAATCTCATGACCAAAATCCCTTAACGTGAGTTTTCGTTCCACTGAGCGTCAG
ACCCCGTAGAAAAGATCAAAGGATCTTCTTGAGATCCTTTTTTTCTGCGCGTAATCTGCTGCTTGCAAAC
AAAAAAACCACCGCTACCAGCGGTGGTTTGTTTGCCGGATCAAGAGCTACCAACTCTTTTTCCGAAGGTA
ACTGGCTTCAGCAGAGCGCAGATACCAAATACTGTCCTTCTAGTGTAGCCGTAGTTAGGCCACCACTTCA
AGAACTCTGTAGCACCGCCTACATACCTCGCTCTGCTAATCCTGTTACCAGTGGCTGCTGCCAGTGGCGA
TAAGTCGTGTCTTACCGGGTTGGACTCAAGACGATAGTTACCGGATAAGGCGCAGCGGTCGGGCTGAACG
GGGGGTTCGTGCACACAGCCCAGCTTGGAGCGAACGACCTACACCGAACTGAGATACCTACAGCGTGAGC
TATGAGAAAGCGCCACGCTTCCCGAAGGGAGAAAGGCGGACAGGTATCCGGTAAGCGGCAGGGTCGGAAC
AGGAGAGCGCACGAGGGAGCTTCCAGGGGGAAACGCCTGGTATCTTTATAGTCCTGTCGGGTTTCGCCAC
CTCTGACTTGAGCGTCGATTTTTGTGATGCTCGTCAGGGGGGCGGAGCCTATGGAAAAACGCCAGCAACG
CGGCCTTTTTACGGTTCCTGGCCTTTTGCTGGCCTTTTGCTCACATGTTCTTTCCTGCGTTATCCCCTGA
TTCTGTGGATAACCGTATTACCGCCTTTGAGTGAGCTGATACCGCTCGCCGCAGCCGAACGACCGAGCGC
AGCGAGTCAGTGAGCGAGGAAGCGGAAGAGCGCCTGATGCGGTATTTTCTCCTTACGCATCTGTGCGGTA
TTTCACACCGCATATATGGTGCACTCTCAGTACAATCTGCTCTGATGCCGCATAGTTAAGCCAGTATACA
CTCCGCTATCGCTACGTGACTGGGTCATGGCTGCGCCCCGACACCCGCCAACACCCGCTGACGCGCCCTG
ACGGGCTTGTCTGCTCCCGGCATCCGCTTACAGACAAGCTGTGACCGTCTCCGGGAGCTGCATGTGTCAG
AGGTTTTCACCGTCATCACCGAAACGCGCGAGGCAGCTGCGGTAAAGCTCATCAGCGTGGTCGTGAAGCG
ATTCACAGATGTCTGCCTGTTCATCCGCGTCCAGCTCGTTGAGTTTCTCCAGAAGCGTTAATGTCTGGCT
TCTGATAAAGCGGGCCATGTTAAGGGCGGTTTTTTCCTGTTTGGTCACTGATGCCTCCGTGTAAGGGGGA
TTTCTGTTCATGGGGGTAATGATACCGATGAAACGAGAGAGGATGCTCACGATACGGGTTACTGATGATG
AACATGCCCGGTTACTGGAACGTTGTGAGGGTAAACAACTGGCGGTATGGATGCGGCGGGACCAGAGAAA
AATCACTCAGGGTCAATGCCAGCGCTTCGTTAATACAGATGTAGGTGTTCCACAGGGTAGCCAGCAGCAT
CCTGCGATGCAGATCCGGAACATAATGGTGCAGGGCGCTGACTTCCGCGTTTCCAGACTTTACGAAACAC
GGAAACCGAAGACCATTCATGTTGTTGCTCAGGTCGCAGACGTTTTGCAGCAGCAGTCGCTTCACGTTCG
CTCGCGTATCGGTGATTCATTCTGCTAACCAGTAAGGCAACCCCGCCAGCCTAGCCGGGTCCTCAACGAC
AGGAGCACGATCATGCGCACCCGTGGGGCCGCCATGCCGGCGATAATGGCCTGCTTCTCGCCGAAACGTT
TGGTGGCGGGACCAGTGACGAAGGCTTGAGCGAGGGCGTGCAAGATTCCGAATACCGCAAGCGACAGGCC
GATCATCGTCGCGCTCCAGCGAAAGCGGTCCTCGCCGAAAATGACCCAGAGCGCTGCCGGCACCTGTCCT
ACGAGTTGCATGATAAAGAAGACAGTCATAAGTGCGGCGACGATAGTCATGCCCCGCGCCCACCGGAAGG
AGCTGACTGGGTTGAAGGCTCTCAAGGGCATCGGTCGAGATCCCGGTGCCTAATGAGTGAGCTAACTTAC
ATTAATTGCGTTGCGCTCACTGCCCGCTTTCCAGTCGGGAAACCTGTCGTGCCAGCTGCATTAATGAATC
GGCCAACGCGCGGGGAGAGGCGGTTTGCGTATTGGGCGCCAGGGTGGTTTTTCTTTTCACCAGTGAGACG
GGCAACAGCTGATTGCCCTTCACCGCCTGGCCCTGAGAGAGTTGCAGCAAGCGGTCCACGCTGGTTTGCC
CCAGCAGGCGAAAATCCTGTTTGATGGTGGTTAACGGCGGGATATAACATGAGCTGTCTTCGGTATCGTC
GTATCCCACTACCGAGATATCCGCACCAACGCGCAGCCCGGACTCGGTAATGGCGCGCATTGCGCCCAGC
GCCATCTGATCGTTGGCAACCAGCATCGCAGTGGGAACGATGCCCTCATTCAGCATTTGCATGGTTTGTT
GAAAACCGGACATGGCACTCCAGTCGCCTTCCCGTTCCGCTATCGGCTGAATTTGATTGCGAGTGAGATA
TTTATGCCAGCCAGCCAGACGCAGACGCGCCGAGACAGAACTTAATGGGCCCGCTAACAGCGCGATTTGC
TGGTGACCCAATGCGACCAGATGCTCCACGCCCAGTCGCGTACCGTCTTCATGGGAGAAAATAATACTGT
TGATGGGTGTCTGGTCAGAGACATCAAGAAATAACGCCGGAACATTAGTGCAGGCAGCTTCCACAGCAAT
GGCATCCTGGTCATCCAGCGGATAGTTAATGATCAGCCCACTGACGCGTTGCGCGAGAAGATTGTGCACC
GCCGCTTTACAGGCTTCGACGCCGCTTCGTTCTACCATCGACACCACCACGCTGGCACCCAGTTGATCGG
CGCGAGATTTAATCGCCGCGACAATTTGCGACGGCGCGTGCAGGGCCAGACTGGAGGTGGCAACGCCAAT
CAGCAACGACTGTTTGCCCGCCAGTTGTTGTGCCACGCGGTTGGGAATGTAATTCAGCTCCGCCATCGCC
GCTTCCACTTTTTCCCGCGTTTTCGCAGAAACGTGGCTGGCCTGGTTCACCACGCGGGAAACGGTCTGAT
AAGAGACACCGGCATACTCTGCGACATCGTATAACGTTACTGGTTTCACATTCACCACCCTGAATTGACT
CTCTTCCGGGCGCTATCATGCCATACCGCGAAAGGTTTTGCGCCATTCGATGGTGTCCGGGATCTCGACG
CTCTCCCTTATGCGACTCCTGCATTAGGAAGCAGCCCAGTAGTAGGTTGAGGCCGTTGAGCACCGCCGCC
GCAAGGAATGGTGCATGCAAGGAGATGGCGCCCAACAGTCCCCCGGCCACGGGGCCTGCCACCATACCCA
CGCCGAAACAAGCGCTCATGAGCCCGAAGTGGCGAGCCCGATCTTCCCCATCGGTGATGTCGGCGATATA
GGCGCCAGCAACCGCACCTGTGGCGCCGGTGATGCCGGCCACGATGCGTCCGGCGTAGAGGATCGAGATC
TCGATCCCGCGAAATTAATACGACTCACTATAGGGGAATTGTGAGCGGATAACAATTCCCCTCTAGAAAT
AATTTTGTTTAACTTTAAGAAGGAGATATACATATGAATCAGCCGAGCTCCCTGGCGGCGGATCTGCGCG
GCGCGTGGCATGCCCAAGCGCAGTCACATCCGCTAATTACCTTGGGCTTAGCGGCGAGCGCAGCGGGCGT
GGTGCTGCTTCTCGTTGCGGGCATTGTGAACGCGCTGACCGGCGAAAACCGCGTCCATGTGGGGTATGCG
GTACTGGGCGGCGCGGCGGGTTTTGCTGCCACTGCTCTAGGCGCGCTAATGGCCCTGGGACTCCGCGCGA
TTAGCGCGCGCACCCAAGATGCGATGCTGGGCTTCGCGGCGGGCATGATGCTGGCGGCGAGCGCGTTTAG
TCTGATTCTTCCTGGCTTGGATGCTGCTGGAACGATAGTAGGTCCTGGACCGGCCGCTGCGGCGGTAGTG
GCGCTCGGCCTGGGACTAGGCGTGCTGCTGATGCTGGGCCTGGATTATTTTACCCCGCATGAACATGAAC
GCACCGGCCATCAAGGCCCGGAAGCGGCGCGCGTGAACCGCGTGTGGCTGTTTGTGCTGACCATTATTCT
GCATAACCTGCCGGAAGGCATGGCGATTGGCGTGAGCTTTGCGACCGGCGATCTGCGCATTGGCCTGCCG
CTGACGAGCGCGATTGCAATTCAAGATGTACCGGAAGGCTTAGCGGTTGCACTGGCGCTGCGCGCCGTGG
GGTTACCTATTGGTCGCGCGGTACTGGTCGCCGTCGCGAGCGGCCTAATGGAACCCCTGGGCGCGCTTGT
GGGAGTGGGCATTAGCAGCGGCTTTGCGCTGGCGTATCCGATTAGCATGGGATTAGCTGCGGGAGCAATG
ATTTTTGTGGTGAGCCATGAAGTGATTCCGGAAACCCATCGCAACGGCCATGAAACCACCGCGACCGTGG
GCCTGATGGCTGGGTTTGCGCTGATGATGTTTCTGGATACCGCTCTGGGCCTCGAGAGTAGTGGCCTGGA
AGTTCTGTTCCAGGGGCCCTTTACTCCGAGCCGTCTGGAAGAAGAACTGCGCCGCCGTCTGACCGAACCA
GCCAGTCACCACCACCACCACCACCACCACTAATGAGCTAGCCAGCCAGAACTCGCCCCGGAAGACCCCG
AGGATGTCGAGCACCACCACCACCACCACTGAGATCCGGCTGCTAACAAAGCCCGAAAGGAAGCTGAGTT
GGCTGCTGCCACCGCTGAGCAATAACTAGCATAACCCCTTGGGGCCTCTAAACGGGTCTTGAGGGGTTTT
TTGCTGAAAGGAGGAACTATATCCGGAT
