Features (pLannotate 1.2.2; 20 found; start..end, strand, type, name):
    212..230     +  promoter       T7 promoter: promoter for bacteriophage T7 RNA polymerase
    231..255     +  protein_bind   lac operator: The lac repressor binds to the lac operator to inhibit transcription in E. coli. This inhibition can be relieved by adding lactose or isopropyl-β-D-thiogalactopyranoside (IPTG). lac repressor encoded by lacI
    270..292     +  RBS            RBS: efficient ribosome binding site from bacteriophage T7 gene 10 (Olins and Rangwala, 1989)
   1323..1346    +  CDS            9xHis (fragment): 9xHis affinity tag
   1359..1391    +  CDS            HSV tag: HSV (herpes simplex virus) epitope tag
   1398..1415    +  CDS            9xHis (fragment): 9xHis affinity tag
   1425..1474    +  CDS            SET1 (fragment): solubility-enhancement tag derived from T7 phage gene 10B
   1482..1529    +  terminator     T7 terminator: transcription terminator for bacteriophage T7 RNA polymerase
   1566..1994    +  rep_origin     f1 ori (sequence partly withheld): f1 bacteriophage origin of replication; arrow indicates direction of (+) strand synthesis
   2047..2151    +  promoter       AmpR promoter: bla
   2152..3012    +  CDS            AmpR: β-lactamase; bla; confers resistance to ampicillin, carbenicillin, and related antibiotics
   3183..3771    +  rep_origin     ori: high-copy-number ColE1/pMB1/pBR322/pUC origin of replication
   3957..4096    -  misc_feature   bom: basis of mobility region from pBR322
   4198..4389    -  CDS            rop: Rop protein, which maintains plasmids at low copy number; rop
   4406..4786    +  CDS            YPB1_ECOLX: Protein predicted: Swiss-Prot protein existence level 4. From Escherichia coli.
   4858..5149    -  CDS            TcR (fragment): tetracycline efflux protein; tet; confers resistance to tetracycline
   5164..5185    -  protein_bind   CAP binding site: CAP binding activates transcription in the presence of cAMP. E. coli catabolite activator protein
   5198..6280    -  CDS            lacI: lac repressor; lacI; The lac repressor binds to the lac operator to inhibit transcription in E. coli. This inhibition can be relieved by adding lactose or isopropyl-β-D-thiogalactopyranoside (IPTG).
   6281..6358    -  promoter       lacI promoter: lacI
   6366..190     -  CDS            TcR (fragment) (across the origin): tetracycline efflux protein; tet; confers resistance to tetracycline
>Addgene plasmid #160498 | BbZIP-cALFA | addgene full sequence | sequence record 320675 | Addgene NGS Result
ATGCAAGGAGATGGCGCCCAACAGTCCCCCGGCCACGGGGCCTGCCACCATACCCACGCCGAAACAAGCG
CTCATGAGCCCGAAGTGGCGAGCCCGATCTTCCCCATCGGTGATGTCGGCGATATAGGCGCCAGCAACCG
CACCTGTGGCGCCGGTGATGCCGGCCACGATGCGTCCGGCGTAGAGGATCGAGATCTCGATCCCGCGAAA
TTAATACGACTCACTATAGGGGAATTGTGAGCGGATAACAATTCCCCTCTAGAAATAATTTTGTTTAACT
TTAAGAAGGAGATATACATATGAATCAGCCGAGCTCCCTGGCGGCGGATCTGCGCGGCGCGTGGCATGCC
CAAGCGCAGTCACATCCGCTAATTACCTTGGGCTTAGCGGCGAGCGCAGCGGGCGTGGTGCTGCTTCTCG
TTGCGGGCATTGTGAACGCGCTGACCGGCGAAAACCGCGTCCATGTGGGGTATGCGGTACTGGGCGGCGC
GGCGGGTTTTGCTGCCACTGCTCTAGGCGCGCTAATGGCCCTGGGACTCCGCGCGATTAGCGCGCGCACC
CAAGATGCGATGCTGGGCTTCGCGGCGGGCATGATGCTGGCGGCGAGCGCGTTTAGTCTGATTCTTCCTG
GCTTGGATGCTGCTGGAACGATAGTAGGTCCTGGACCGGCCGCTGCGGCGGTAGTGGCGCTCGGCCTGGG
ACTAGGCGTGCTGCTGATGCTGGGCCTGGATTATTTTACCCCGCATGAACATGAACGCACCGGCCATCAA
GGCCCGGAAGCGGCGCGCGTGAACCGCGTGTGGCTGTTTGTGCTGACCATTATTCTGCATAACCTGCCGG
AAGGCATGGCGATTGGCGTGAGCTTTGCGACCGGCGATCTGCGCATTGGCCTGCCGCTGACGAGCGCGAT
TGCAATTCAAGATGTACCGGAAGGCTTAGCGGTTGCACTGGCGCTGCGCGCCGTGGGGTTACCTATTGGT
CGCGCGGTACTGGTCGCCGTCGCGAGCGGCCTAATGGAACCCCTGGGCGCGCTTGTGGGAGTGGGCATTA
GCAGCGGCTTTGCGCTGGCGTATCCGATTAGCATGGGATTAGCTGCGGGAGCAATGATTTTTGTGGTGAG
CCATGAAGTGATTCCGGAAACCCATCGCAACGGCCATGAAACCACCGCGACCGTGGGCCTGATGGCTGGG
TTTGCGCTGATGATGTTTCTGGATACCGCTCTGGGCCTCGAGAGTAGTGGCCTGGAAGTTCTGTTCCAGG
GGCCCTTTACTCCGAGCCGTCTGGAAGAAGAACTGCGCCGCCGTCTGACCGAACCAGCCAGTCACCACCA
CCACCACCACCACCACTAATGAGCTAGCCAGCCAGAACTCGCCCCGGAAGACCCCGAGGATGTCGAGCAC
CACCACCACCACCACTGAGATCCGGCTGCTAACAAAGCCCGAAAGGAAGCTGAGTTGGCTGCTGCCACCG
CTGAGCAATAACTAGCATAACCCCTTGGGGCCTCTAAACGGGTCTTGAGGGGTTTTTTGCTGAAAGGAGG
AACTATATCCGGATTGGCGAATGGG
[124 nt withheld, positions 1566-1689]
C
[91 nt withheld, positions 1691-1781]
A
[49 nt withheld, positions 1783-1831]
CCTTTGACGTTGGAGTCCACGTTCTTT
[37 nt withheld, positions 1859-1895]
ACCCTATCTCGGTCTATTCTTTTGATTTATAAGGGATTTTGCCGATTTCGGCCTATTGGTTAAAAAATGA
GCTGATTTAACAAAAATTTAACGCGAATTTTAACAAAATATTAACGCTTACAATTTAGGTGGCACTTTTC
GGGGAAATGTGCGCGGAACCCCTATTTGTTTATTTTTCTAAATACATTCAAATATGTATCCGCTCATGAG
ACAATAACCCTGATAAATGCTTCAATAATATTGAAAAAGGAAGAGTATGAGTATTCAACATTTCCGTGTC
GCCCTTATTCCCTTTTTTGCGGCATTTTGCCTTCCTGTTTTTGCTCACCCAGAAACGCTGGTGAAAGTAA
AAGATGCTGAAGATCAGTTGGGTGCACGAGTGGGTTACATCGAACTGGATCTCAACAGCGGTAAGATCCT
TGAGAGTTTTCGCCCCGAAGAACGTTTTCCAATGATGAGCACTTTTAAAGTTCTGCTATGTGGCGCGGTA
TTATCCCGTATTGACGCCGGGCAAGAGCAACTCGGTCGCCGCATACACTATTCTCAGAATGACTTGGTTG
AGTACTCACCAGTCACAGAAAAGCATCTTACGGATGGCATGACAGTAAGAGAATTATGCAGTGCTGCCAT
AACCATGAGTGATAACACTGCGGCCAACTTACTTCTGACAACGATCGGAGGACCGAAGGAGCTAACCGCT
TTTTTGCACAACATGGGGGATCATGTAACTCGCCTTGATCGTTGGGAACCGGAGCTGAATGAAGCCATAC
CAAACGACGAGCGTGACACCACGATGCCTGCAGCAATGGCAACAACGTTGCGCAAACTATTAACTGGCGA
ACTACTTACTCTAGCTTCCCGGCAACAATTAATAGACTGGATGGAGGCGGATAAAGTTGCAGGACCACTT
CTGCGCTCGGCCCTTCCGGCTGGCTGGTTTATTGCTGATAAATCTGGAGCCGGTGAGCGTGGGTCTCGCG
GTATCATTGCAGCACTGGGGCCAGATGGTAAGCCCTCCCGTATCGTAGTTATCTACACGACGGGGAGTCA
GGCAACTATGGATGAACGAAATAGACAGATCGCTGAGATAGGTGCCTCACTGATTAAGCATTGGTAACTG
TCAGACCAAGTTTACTCATATATACTTTAGATTGATTTAAAACTTCATTTTTAATTTAAAAGGATCTAGG
TGAAGATCCTTTTTGATAATCTCATGACCAAAATCCCTTAACGTGAGTTTTCGTTCCACTGAGCGTCAGA
CCCCGTAGAAAAGATCAAAGGATCTTCTTGAGATCCTTTTTTTCTGCGCGTAATCTGCTGCTTGCAAACA
AAAAAACCACCGCTACCAGCGGTGGTTTGTTTGCCGGATCAAGAGCTACCAACTCTTTTTCCGAAGGTAA
CTGGCTTCAGCAGAGCGCAGATACCAAATACTGTCCTTCTAGTGTAGCCGTAGTTAGGCCACCACTTCAA
GAACTCTGTAGCACCGCCTACATACCTCGCTCTGCTAATCCTGTTACCAGTGGCTGCTGCCAGTGGCGAT
AAGTCGTGTCTTACCGGGTTGGACTCAAGACGATAGTTACCGGATAAGGCGCAGCGGTCGGGCTGAACGG
GGGGTTCGTGCACACAGCCCAGCTTGGAGCGAACGACCTACACCGAACTGAGATACCTACAGCGTGAGCT
ATGAGAAAGCGCCACGCTTCCCGAAGGGAGAAAGGCGGACAGGTATCCGGTAAGCGGCAGGGTCGGAACA
GGAGAGCGCACGAGGGAGCTTCCAGGGGGAAACGCCTGGTATCTTTATAGTCCTGTCGGGTTTCGCCACC
TCTGACTTGAGCGTCGATTTTTGTGATGCTCGTCAGGGGGGCGGAGCCTATGGAAAAACGCCAGCAACGC
GGCCTTTTTACGGTTCCTGGCCTTTTGCTGGCCTTTTGCTCACATGTTCTTTCCTGCGTTATCCCCTGAT
TCTGTGGATAACCGTATTACCGCCTTTGAGTGAGCTGATACCGCTCGCCGCAGCCGAACGACCGAGCGCA
GCGAGTCAGTGAGCGAGGAAGCGGAAGAGCGCCTGATGCGGTATTTTCTCCTTGCGCATCTGTGCGGTAT
TTCACACCGCAATGGTGCACTCTCAGTACAATCTGCTCTGATGCCGCATAGTTAAGCCAGTATACACTCC
GCTATCGCTACGTGACTGGGTCATGGCTGCGCCCCGACACCCGCCAACACCCGCTGACGCGCCCTGACGG
GCTTGTCTGCTCCCGGCATCCGCTTACAGACAAGCTGTGACCGTCTCCGGGAGCTGCATGTGTCAGAGGT
TTTCACCGTCATCACCGAAACGCGCGAGGCAGCTGCGGTAAAGCTCATCAGCGTGGTCGTGAAGCGATTC
ACAGATGTCTGCCTGTTCATCCGCGTCCAGCTCGTTGAGTTTCTCCAGAAGCGTTAATGTCTGGCTTCTG
ATAAAGCGGGCCATGTTAAGGGCGGTTTTTTCCTGTTTGGTCACTGATGCCTCCGTGTAAGGGGGATTTC
TGTTCATGGGGGTAATGATACCGATGAAACGAGAGAGGATGCTCACGATACGGGTTACTGATGATGAACA
TGCCCGGTTACTGGAACGTTGTGAGGGTAAACAACTGGCGGTATGGATGCGGCGGGACCAGAGAAAAATC
ACTCAGGGTCAATGCCAGCGCTTCGTTAATACAGATGTAGGTGTTCCACAGGGTAGCCAGCAGCATCCTG
CGATGCAGATCCGGAACATAATGGTGCAGGGCGCTGACTTCCGCGTTTCCAGACTTTACGAAACACGGAA
ACCGAAGACCATTCATGTTGTTGCTCAGGTCGCAGACGTTTTGCAGCAGCAGTCGCTTCACGTTCGCTCG
CGTATCGGTGATTCATTCTGCTAACCAGTAAGGCAACCCCGCCAGCCTAGCCGGGTCCTCAACGACAGGA
GCACGATCATGCGCACCCGTGGGGCCGCCATGCCGGCGATAATGGCCTGCTTCTCGCCGAAACGTTTGGT
GGCGGGACCAGTGACGAAGGCTTGAGCGAGGGCGTGCAAGATTCCGAATACCGCAAGCGACAGGCCGATC
ATCGTCGCGCTCCAGCGAAAGCGGTCCTCGCCGAAAATGACCCAGAGCGCTGCCGGCACCTGTCCTACGA
GTTGCATGATAAAGAAGACAGTCATAAGTGCGGCGACGATAGTCATGCCCCGCGCCCACCGGAAGGAGCT
GACTGGGTTGAAGGCTCTCAAGGGCATCGGTCGAGATCCCGGTGCCTAATGAGTGAGCTAACTTACATTA
ATTGCGTTGCGCTCACTGCCCGCTTTCCAGTCGGGAAACCTGTCGTGCCAGCTGCATTAATGAATCGGCC
AACGCGCGGGGAGAGGCGGTTTGCGTATTGGGCGCCAGGGTGGTTTTTCTTTTCACCAGTGAGACGGGCA
ACAGCTGATTGCCCTTCACCGCCTGGCCCTGAGAGAGTTGCAGCAAGCGGTCCACGCTGGTTTGCCCCAG
CAGGCGAAAATCCTGTTTGATGGTGGTTAACGGCGGGATATAACATGAGCTGTCTTCGGTATCGTCGTAT
CCCACTACCGAGATATCCGCACCAACGCGCAGCCCGGACTCGGTAATGGCGCGCATTGCGCCCAGCGCCA
TCTGATCGTTGGCAACCAGCATCGCAGTGGGAACGATGCCCTCATTCAGCATTTGCATGGTTTGTTGAAA
ACCGGACATGGCACTCCAGTCGCCTTCCCGTTCCGCTATCGGCTGAATTTGATTGCGAGTGAGATATTTA
TGCCAGCCAGCCAGACGCAGACGCGCCGAGACAGAACTTAATGGGCCCGCTAACAGCGCGATTTGCTGGT
GACCCAATGCGACCAGATGCTCCACGCCCAGTCGCGTACCGTCTTCATAGGAGAAAATAATACTGTTGAT
GGGTGTCTGGTCAGAGACATCAAGAAATAACGCCGGAACATTAGTGCAGGCAGCTTCCACAGCAATGGCA
TCCTGGTCATCCAGCGGATAGTTAATGATCAGCCCACTGACGCGTTGCGCGAGAAGATTGTGCACCGCCG
CTTTACAGGCTTCGACGCCGCTTCGTTCTACCATCGACACCACCACGCTGGCACCCAGTTGATCGGCGCG
AGATTTAATCGCCGCGACAATTTGCGACGGCGCGTGCAGGGCCAGACTGGAGGTGGCAACGCCAATCAGC
AACGACTGTTTGCCCGCCAGTTGTTGTGCCACGCGGTTGGGAATGTAATTCAGCTCCGCCATCGCCGCTT
CCACTTTTTCCCGCGTTTTCGCAGAAACGTGGCTGGCCTGGTTCACCACGCGGGAAACGGTCTGATAAGA
GACACCGGCATACTCTGCGACATCGTATAACGTTACTGGTTTCACATTCACCACCCTGAATTGACTCTCT
TCTGGGCGCTATCATGCCATACCGCGAAAGGTTTTGCGCCATTCGATGGTGTCCGGGATCTCGACGCTCT
CCCTTATGCGACTCCTGCATTAGGAAGCAGCCCAGTAGTAGGTTGAGGCCGTTGAGCACCGCCGCCGCAA
GGAATGGTGC
