>Addgene plasmid #160498 | BbZIP-cALFA | depositor partial sequence | sequence record 310812 | BbZIP
AATCAGCCGAGCTCCCTGGCGGCGGATCTGCGCGGCGCGTGGCATGCCCAAGCGCAGTCACATCCGCTAA
TTACCTTGGGCTTAGCGGCGAGCGCAGCGGGCGTGGTGCTGCTTCTCGTTGCGGGCATTGTGAACGCGCT
GACCGGCGAAAACCGCGTCCATGTGGGGTATGCGGTACTGGGCGGCGCGGCGGGTTTTGCTGCCACTGCT
CTAGGCGCGCTAATGGCCCTGGGACTCCGCGCGATTAGCGCGCGCACCCAAGATGCGATGCTGGGCTTCG
CGGCGGGCATGATGCTGGCGGCGAGCGCGTTTAGTCTGATTCTTCCTGGCTTGGATGCTGCTGGAACGAT
AGTAGGTCCTGGACCGGCCGCTGCGGCGGTAGTGGCGCTCGGCCTGGGACTAGGCGTGCTGCTGATGCTG
GGCCTGGATTATTTTACCCCGCATGAACATGAACGCACCGGCCATCAAGGCCCGGAAGCGGCGCGCGTGA
ACCGCGTGTGGCTGTTTGTGCTGACCATTATTCTGCATAACCTGCCGGAAGGCATGGCGATTGGCGTGAG
CTTTGCGACCGGCGATCTGCGCATTGGCCTGCCGCTGACGAGCGCGATTGCAATTCAAGATGTACCGGAA
GGCTTAGCGGTTGCACTGGCGCTGCGCGCCGTGGGGTTACCTATTGGTCGCGCGGTACTGGTCGCCGTCG
CGAGCGGCCTAATGGAACCCCTGGGCGCGCTTGTGGGAGTGGGCATTAGCAGCGGCTTTGCGCTGGCGTA
TCCGATTAGCATGGGATTAGCTGCGGGAGCAATGATTTTTGTGGTGAGCCATGAAGTGATTCCGGAAACC
CATCGCAACGGCCATGAAACCACCGCGACCGTGGGCCTGATGGCTGGGTTTGCGCTGATGATGTTTCTGG
ATACCGCTCTGGGC
